>Addgene plasmid #119179 | pJKW1658 | depositor full sequence | sequence record 225395 | pJKW1658 sequence 6048 bps
TCGCGCGTTTCGGTGATGACGGTGAAAACCTCTGACACATGCAGCTCCCGGAGACGGTCACAGCTTGTCT
GTAAGCGGATGCCGGGAGCAGACAAGCCCGTCAGGGCGCGTCAGCGGGTGTTGGCGGGTGTCGGGGCTGG
CTTAACTATGCGGCATCAGAGCAGATTGTACTGAGAGTGCACCATATGCGGTGTGAAATACCGCACAGAT
GCGTAAGGAGAAAATACCGCATCAGGCGCCATTCGCCATTCAGGCTGCGCAACTGTTGGGAAGGGCGATC
GGTGCGGGCCTCTTCGCTATTACGCCAGCTGGCGAAAGGGGGATGTGCTGCAAGGCGATTAAGTTGGGTA
ACGCCAGGGTTTTCCCAGTCACGACGTTGTAAAACGACGGCCAGTGCCAAGCTATGAGAAGAGAAAAGAA
AACCGCCGATCCTGTCCACCGCATTACTGCAAGGTAGTGGACAAGACCGGCGGTCTTAAGTTTTTTGGCT
GAATGATTCGAGTGGATCCAAGCTTGCGGCCGCGTCGACACCGGTATGTAGGTCTCCTTCTTAAAGTTAA
ACAAATCAGGCGATCAAGCTTTTAATTAAGAGCTCATTAATTGGCTGTCGAGATGGGTACGCTACGCAAG
ACGACTGTCTCCACTGTCAACCCAGGCCCAAACCCTAGCAGAATTCCCCATTCCAACCCTTCCCCGGACG
TTGTCTTCCCCTCCTCCAAGCTACTTCTCCTCATCTCGTCCAGGACGAAACAAACACAGGCGCTGGACAT
GTTTCCATACTCCCTCAGAACTGTTCTTGTAGTCTTGAGCTTCTCCTTGTTCAGACCGAGCTTGGCCTCC
AACTGGTCGAGTATGGCTGCTCCACCTGGATGAGCTGTCCAAAAGATTGAGTTCCAATCTCTGATGCCCA
ATGGTGCAAATGCCTCTTCGAGGATCTTGTCCATGTTATTTGATATGAGATCTGGTACATTCTTAACGAG
ATGCAGGGTTAGGCCCACCTCCTTGAGATGGCACTTGATGGCTCCGTCCGAGTCCGGGACAATAGTTTGT
GTTGTAGAAACCAGTTGAAAGAGCGGTCGTTCAATGGCAAAGTCAGGATCGGCGCCGACGATGACAGCCG
AGGCGCCATCACCGAACAGCGCCATACCGACCATGCTGTCTAAGTGGGCCTCCGACGGTCCGCTGAAGTT
CATGACGGTGAACTCCGAGCAGACGGCGAGGACACGAGCACCCCTATTGTTCTCGGCGAAGTCCTTGGCA
TGGCGAAGGACTGTGCCGCCGGCGAAGCAGCCCTGTTGGTAGAGCATGGTGCGGCGGACCGTGGGGCGGA
GGCCGAGGAGCGTGGTGAGTTGGTAGTCGGCGCCGGGCATGTCCACGCCGCAGGTGGTGCAGAAGATGAG
GTGGGTGATGTCGGACTTGGGTCGCCCCCACTCCTTGATGGCCTTGGTTGCAGCTTCTTTGGCTAGCTTG
GGGACCTCCACCACCGCAATGTCTTGCCGGGCGTCGAGGGAGGGGGCCATGTGTGCACATATGTTAGGGT
TCTTCTCCAGCAGCTCCTCGGTTAGATGGAGGTGGCGCTTTCTTATTGCTGACTTATCACATATACGTTT
AAACTTCTCCTTTAGCTGGGTCATGTGCTCACTCTTGGTGACCCTAAAGTAGAAGTCGGGATAATCTGCC
TGGTACAACACATTGGGAGGATTTGCAGTGCCGATGGCCAGCACTGTCGCCGGTCCCCTCGCCCGCTGCG
CTGCCCAATGCTCCTCCACCATCTTCGACATTATGGCAGTCTCCTTCTTAAAGTTAAACAAACAACCGTA
CCGGATCCCCTGCAGGGCTACTTGGGTATACCAGCTGCCAATCTTCCCCTCAAATCCTTCCTCAAAATCT
TCCCAGAGGGTGCTTTAGGAATTGAATCAACGAAAAAGACTCGATTGATTCGCTTGTAGAACACCACCTG
CTTGCTAATGAACTGCTTGATCTCATCCTCACTGATGACTGATCCATTGGAGGTCACCACAAATGCCACT
GGCACTTCCCCTGCTGCCTCATCTTTCATCGGGACAACAGCGGCATCAGCAATGTTAGGGTGAGTAATGA
GAATGGCTTCGAGCTCGGCAGGGGCGACTTGGAAGCCCTTGTACTTAATGATCTCCTTCAACCTATCGAC
AATGAAGAGCTCCTCGTCGTCGTCGACATAGCCAATGTCGCCGGTGTGCAGCCACCCTTCCTTGTCGATC
GTCCTCTGCGTAGCCGCCGCGTCATTAAGATACCCTTTCATGATTTGGGAGCCTCGGATGCAAATTTCGC
CGGGTTGGTTTCTGGGCAGGTAGGCACCGGTTTCTGGGTCGACGATCTTGAGCTGGGCGTTCCTGACCAC
GGTGCCGCAAGAACCAGACTTGATCTCGAAGGGCTCCTTGGCGAAGGCCAAACACATGGACAGCACTGGC
CCTGCCTCCGTCATCCCATAGCCCTGGCCGAGCTTGGCGTTGGGAAGCTTGGCCCGGACGGCGTCTTCGA
GCTCCTTCCCCATCGGGGCGGCGCCGGACATCACCGTCCGAATGGACGACAAGTCGTACTTGTCGACGAG
CGGGCTCTTGGCGATGGCAAGAACGATGGGCGGAACGATGGGCGCAATGGTCACCTTGTACTTCTGCACC
AGCTCCATCAGCGCCGTGATCTCGAACTTCTGCATGATGAGGATCGCCGCCCCGACGCGCAGGCCGCAGA
AGAGCACCGAGTTGAGGGAGTAGATGTGGAAGAGGGGAAGAACGCAGAGCAGGACGTCGTCTGGCCGGAA
GTATAGATTCGGGTTCTCGCCGTCGACTTGCTGGGCAACGCTCGTCACCTGGCTGCGGTGTGTGAGCATC
ACTCCTTTAGGGAGGCCGGTGGTGCCGGAGGAGTATGGCAGCGCCACCACGTCGTCGGGGTCAATATCCA
CCTCGGGCAGCTCCGACTCGTCGGCGCCGGACAGCTCGGAGAAGTGGGAGCACCCCGGGGGCGGCGCGTC
GACGCACACCACTTTGACGCCGCGCTCCTCGGCCAGGTCCCTGACCTTGTCGACGTAGGCGGACATGGTG
ACGATGAGCTTCGCGCCGGAGGCCTTGACCTGCTTGGCGATCTCCTGCGGCGTGTAGAAGGGGTTGGCGG
TGGTGGACATGGCCCCGCGGAAGGAGGCGCCGAGGAAGGCGAAGACGAACTCCGGCGAGTTGGGGAGGAG
GATCATGATCACCTCCCGCTGCTGCACCCCCATCCGGTGCAGCCCGGCGGCCACCCTCCTCGCCGTCGTC
TCCACCTCGCCGTACGTGTACACCTCGCCGGTGCTGCCATTGATGAGACAAGGATTGTCCCGGTAAGCAC
CAATGTTCTGGAAACAATAATTGTGCAACGACATGTCGTTCTTGATCTCAATGTCCGGCAGCTTAGACCG
GTATACACATCGATCAGTAGCAATAGTGTCTACTACCATCTTCATCCTCGAGATGCAGTTCTCCTTCTTA
AAGTTAAACAAACGGCATATTCCACCAGCTATTTGTTAGTGAATAAAAGGTTGCCTGTAAAATTACAAAA
ACCTTACGCAGCGTCAAGCGGAATCGTGTCAATCATTGCGACAAATCAATCCTGTGCCTAAGCATTACGC
GACTGACTCGCCTCACTCTTCCTTTGGGCTTGAGACCACATGGGGTCGGCGCCCCGAATTTTAAAGGGCA
ATTACGATAAAAATGTGATTTTCATCACGATTTAGGTGCAGCCATTTCGTCGAGATCAAGTTTAGGACAA
AATTTTGCCAGTTGGTGTTAATGTTTTGTTAGAATCCGTAATCATGGTCATAGCTGTTTCCTGTGTGAAA
TTGTTATCCGCTCACAATTCCACACAACATACGAGCCGGAAGCATAAAGTGTAAAGCCTGGGGTGCCTAA
TGAGTGAGCTAACTCACATTAATTGCGTTGCGCTCACTGCCCGCTTTCCAGTCGGGAAACCTGTCGTGCC
AGCTGCATTAATGAATCGGCCAACGCGCGGGGAGAGGCGGTTTGCGTATTGGGCGCTCTTCCGCTTCCTC
GCTCACTGACTCGCTGCGCTCGGTCGTTCGGCTGCGGCGAGCGGTATCAGCTCACTCAAAGGCGGTAATA
CGGTTATCCACAGAATCAGGGGATAACGCAGGAAAGAACATGTGAGCAAAAGGCCAGCAAAAGGCCAGGA
ACCGTAAAAAGGCCGCGTTGCTGGCGTTTTTCCATAGGCTCCGCCCCCCTGACGAGCATCACAAAAATCG
ACGCTCAAGTCAGAGGTGGCGAAACCCGACAGGACTATAAAGATACCAGGCGTTTCCCCCTGGAAGCTCC
CTCGTGCGCTCTCCTGTTCCGACCCTGCCGCTTACCGGATACCTGTCCGCCTTTCTCCCTTCGGGAAGCG
TGGCGCTTTCTCAAAGCTCACGCTGTAGGTATCTCAGTTCGGTGTAGGTCGTTCGCTCCAAGCTGGGCTG
TGTGCACGAACCCCCCGTTCAGCCCGACCGCTGCGCCTTATCCGGTAACTATCGTCTTGAGTCCAACCCG
GTAAGACACGACTTATCGCCACTGGCAGCAGCCACTGGTAACAGGATTAGCAGAGCGAGGTATGTAGGCG
GTGCTACAGAGTTCTTGAAGTGGTGGCCTAACTACGGCTACACTAGAAGAACAGTATTTGGTATCTGCGC
TCTGCTGAAGCCAGTTACCTTCGGAAAAAGAGTTGGTAGCTCTTGATCCGGCAAACAAACCACCGCTGGT
AGCGGTGGTTTTTTTGTTTGCAAGCAGCAGATTACGCGCAGAAAAAAAGGATCTCAAGAAGATCCTTTGA
TCTTTTCTACGGGGTCTGACGCTCAGTGGAACGAAAACTCACGTTAAGGGATTTTGGTCATGAGATTATC
AAAAAGGATCTTCACCTAGATCCTTTTAAATTAAAAATGAAGTTTTAAATCAATCTAAAGTATATATGAG
TAAACTTGGTCTGACAGTTACCAATGCTTAATCAGTGAGGCACCTATCTCAGCGATCTGTCTATTTCGTT
CATCCATAGTTGCCTGACTCCCCGTCGTGTAGATAACTACGATACGGGAGGGCTTACCATCTGGCCCCAG
TGCTGCAATGATACCGCGAGACCCACGCTCACCGGCTCCAGATTTATCAGCAATAAACCAGCCAGCCGGA
AGGGCCGAGCGCAGAAGTGGTCCTGCAACTTTATCCGCCTCCATCCAGTCTATTAATTGTTGCCGGGAAG
CTAGAGTAAGTAGTTCGCCAGTTAATAGTTTGCGCAACGTTGTTGCCATTGCTACAGGCATCGTGGTGTC
ACGCTCGTCGTTTGGTATGGCTTCATTCAGCTCCGGTTCCCAACGATCAAGGCGAGTTACATGATCCCCC
ATGTTGTGCAAAAAAGCGGTTAGCTCCTTCGGTCCTCCGATCGTTGTCAGAAGTAAGTTGGCCGCAGTGT
TATCACTCATGGTTATGGCAGCACTGCATAATTCTCTTACTGTCATGCCATCCGTAAGATGCTTTTCTGT
GACTGGTGAGTACTCAACCAAGTCATTCTGAGAATAGTGTATGCGGCGACCGAGTTGCTCTTGCCCGGCG
TCAATACGGGATAATACCGCGCCACATAGCAGAACTTTAAAAGTGCTCATCATTGGAAAACGTTCTTCGG
GGCGAAAACTCTCAAGGATCTTACCGCTGTTGAGATCCAGTTCGATGTAACCCACTCGTGCACCCAACTG
ATCTTCAGCATCTTTTACTTTCACCAGCGTTTCTGGGTGAGCAAAAACAGGAAGGCAAAATGCCGCAAAA
AAGGGAATAAGGGCGACACGGAAATGTTGAATACTCATACTCTTCCTTTTTCAATATTATTGAAGCATTT
ATCAGGGTTATTGTCTCATGAGCGGATACATATTTGAATGTATTTAGAAAAATAAACAAATAGGGGTTCC
GCGCACATTTCCCCGAAAAGTGCCACCTGACGTCTAAGAAACCATTATTATCATGACATTAACCTATAAA
AATAGGCGTATCACGAGGCCCTTTCGTC
Features (pLannotate 1.2.2; 16 found; start..end, strand, type, name):
    137..236     +  misc_feature   bom (fragment): basis of mobility region from pBR322
    242..396     -  CDS            lacZα (fragment): LacZα fragment of β-galactosidase; lacZ fragment
    543..565     -  RBS            RBS: efficient ribosome binding site from bacteriophage T7 gene 10 (Olins and Rangwala, 1989)
    609..1769    -  CDS            CHS1: CHS1_ORYSI - Also known as CHS. Experimental evidence at protein level: Swiss-Prot protein existence level 1. The primary product of this enzyme is 4,2',4',6'- tetrahydroxychalcone (also termed naringenin-chalcone or chalcone) which can under specific conditions spontaneously isomerize into naringenin. From Oryza sativa subsp. indica (Rice).
   1790..1812    -  RBS            RBS: efficient ribosome binding site from bacteriophage T7 gene 10 (Olins and Rangwala, 1989)
   1844..3469    -  CDS            4CL2: 4CL2_TOBAC - Experimental evidence at protein level: Swiss-Prot protein existence level 1. From Nicotiana tabacum (Common tobacco).
   3490..3512    -  RBS            RBS: efficient ribosome binding site from bacteriophage T7 gene 10 (Olins and Rangwala, 1989)
   3812..3831    -  CDS            lacZα (fragment): LacZα fragment of β-galactosidase; lacZ fragment
   3851..3867    -  protein_bind   lac operator: The lac repressor binds to the lac operator to inhibit transcription in E. coli. This inhibition can be relieved by adding lactose or isopropyl-β-D-thiogalactopyranoside (IPTG). lac repressor encoded by lacI
   3875..3905    -  promoter       lac promoter: promoter for the E. coli lac operon
   3920..3941    -  protein_bind   CAP binding site: CAP binding activates transcription in the presence of cAMP. E. coli catabolite activator protein
   3954..4046    -  CDS            lacI (fragment): lac repressor; lacI; The lac repressor binds to the lac operator to inhibit transcription in E. coli. This inhibition can be relieved by adding lactose or isopropyl-β-D-thiogalactopyranoside (IPTG).
   4229..4817    -  rep_origin     ori: high-copy-number ColE1/pMB1/pBR322/pUC origin of replication
   4988..5848    -  CDS            AmpR: β-lactamase; bla; confers resistance to ampicillin, carbenicillin, and related antibiotics
   5849..5953    -  promoter       AmpR promoter: bla
   6048..35      +  CDS            rop (fragment) (across the origin): Rop protein, which maintains plasmids at low copy number; rop
