>Addgene plasmid #119179 | pJKW1658 | addgene full sequence | sequence record 231673 | Addgene NGS Result
TCGCGCGTTTCGGTGATGACGGTGAAAACCTCTGACACATGCAGCTCCCGGAGACGGTCACAGCTTGTCT
GTAAGCGGATGCCGGGAGCAGACAAGCCCGTCAGGGCGCGTCAGCGGGTGTTGGCGGGTGTCGGGGCTGG
CTTAACTATGCGGCATCAGAGCAGATTGTACTGAGAGTGCACCATATGCGGTGTGAAATACCGCACAGAT
GCGTAAGGAGAAAATACCGCATCAGGCGCCATTCGCCATTCAGGCTGCGCAACTGTTGGGAAGGGCGATC
GGTGCGGGCCTCTTCGCTATTACGCCAGCTGGCGAAAGGGGGATGTGCTGCAAGGCGATTAAGTTGGGTA
ACGCCAGGGTTTTCCCAGTCACGACGTTGTAAAACGACGGCCAGTGCCAAGCTATGAGAAGAGAAAAGAA
AACCGCCGATCCTGTCCACCGCATTACTGCAAGGTAGTGGACAAGACCGGCGGTCTTAAGTTTTTTGGCT
GAATGATTCGAGTGGATCCAAGCTTGCGGCCGCGTCGACACCGGTATGTAGGTCTCCTTCTTAAAGTTAA
ACAAATCAGGCGATCAAGCTTTTAATTAAGAGCTCATTAATTGGCTGTCGAGATGGGTACGCTACGCAAG
ACGACTGTCTCCACTGTCAACCCAGGCCCAAACCCTAGCAGAATTCCCCATTCCAACCCTTCCCCGGACG
TTGTCTTCCCCTCCTCCAAGCTACTTCTCCTCATCTCGTCCAGGACGAAACAAACACAGGCGCTGGACAT
GTTTCCATACTCCCTCAGAACTGTTCTTGTAGTCTTGAGCTTCTCCTTGTTCAGACCGAGCTTGGCCTCC
AACTGGTCGAGTATGGCTGCTCCACCTGGATGAGCTGTCCAAAAGATTGAGTTCCAATCTCTGATGCCCA
ATGGTGCAAATGCCTCTTCGAGGATCTTGTCCATGTTATTTGATATGAGATCTGGTACATTCTTAACGAG
ATGCAGGGTTAGGCCCACCTCCTTGAGATGGCACTTGATGGCTCCGTCCGAGTCCGGGACAATAGTTTGT
GTTGTAGAAACCAGTTGAAAGAGCGGTCGTTCAATGGCAAAGTCAGGATCGGCGCCGACGATGACAGCCG
AGGCGCCATCACCGAACAGCGCCATACCGACCATGCTGTCTAAGTGGGCCTCCGACGGTCCGCTGAAGTT
CATGACGGTGAACTCCGAGCAGACGGCGAGGACACGAGCACCCCTATTGTTCTCGGCGAAGTCCTTGGCA
TGGCGAAGGACTGTGCCGCCGGCGAAGCAGCCCTGTTGGTAGAGCATGGTGCGGCGGACCGTGGGGCGGA
GGCCGAGGAGCGTGGTGAGTTGGTAGTCGGCGCCGGGCATGTCCACGCCGCAGGTGGTGCAGAAGATGAG
GTGGGTGATGTCGGACTTGGGTCGCCCCCACTCCTTGATGGCCTTGGTTGCAGCTTCTTTGGCTAGCTTG
GGGACCTCCACCACCGCAATGTCTTGCCGGGCGTCGAGGGAGGGGGCCATGTGTGCACATATGTTAGGGT
TCTTCTCCAGCAGCTCCTCGGTTAGATGGAGGTGGCGCTTTCTTATTGCTGACTTATCACATATACGTTT
AAACTTCTCCTTTAGCTGGGTCATGTGCTCACTCTTGGTGACCCTAAAGTAGAAGTCGGGATAATCTGCC
TGGTACAACACATTGGGAGGATTTGCAGTGCCGATGGCCAGCACTGTCGCCGGTCCCCTCGCCCGCTGCG
CTGCCCAATGCTCCTCCACCATCTTCGACATTATGGCAGTCTCCTTCTTAAAGTTAAACAAACAACCGTA
CCGGATCCCCTGCAGGGCTACTTGGGTATACCAGCTGCCAATCTTCCCCTCAAATCCTTCCTCAAAATCT
TCCCAGAGGGTGCTTTAGGAATTGAATCAACGAAAAAGACTCGATTGATTCGCTTGTAGAACACCACCTG
CTTGCTAATGAACTGCTTGATCTCATCCTCACTGATGACTGATCCATTGGAGGTCACCACAAATGCCACT
GGCACTTCCCCTGCTGCCTCATCTTTCATCGGGACAACAGCGGCATCAGCAATGTTAGGGTGAGTAATGA
GAATGGCTTCGAGCTCGGCAGGGGCGACTTGGAAGCCCTTGTACTTAATGATCTCCTTCAACCTATCGAC
AATGAAGAGCTCCTCGTCGTCGTCGACATAGCCAATGTCGCCGGTGTGCAGCCACCCTTCCTTGTCGATC
GTCCTCTGCGTAGCCGCCGCGTCATTAAGATACCCTTTCATGATTTGGGAGCCTCGGATGCAAATTTCGC
CGGGTTGGTTTCTGGGCAGGTAGGCACCGGTTTCTGGGTCGACGATCTTGAGCTGGGCGTTCCTGACCAC
GGTGCCGCAAGAACCAGACTTGATCTCGAAGGGCTCCTTGGCGAAGGCCAAACACATGGACAGCACTGGC
CCTGCCTCCGTCATCCCATAGCCCTGGCCGAGCTTGGCGTTGGGAAGCTTGGCCCGGACGGCGTCTTCGA
GCTCCTTCCCCATCGGGGCGGCGCCGGACATCACCGTCCGAATGGACGACAAGTCGTACTTGTCGACGAG
CGGGCTCTTGGCGATGGCAAGAACGATGGGCGGAACGATGGGCGCAATGGTCACCTTGTACTTCTGCACC
AGCTCCATCAGCGCCGTGATCTCGAACTTCTGCATGATGAGGATCGCCGCCCCGACGCGCAGGCCGCAGA
AGAGCACCGAGTTGAGGGAGTAGATGTGGAAGAGGGGAAGAACGCAGAGCAGGACGTCGTCTGGCCGGAA
GTATAGATTCGGGTTCTCGCCGTCGACTTGCTGGGCAACGCTCGTCACCTGGCTGCGGTGTGTGAGCATC
ACTCCTTTAGGGAGGCCGGTGGTGCCGGAGGAGTATGGCAGCGCCACCACGTCGTCGGGGTCAATATCCA
CCTCGGGCAGCTCCGACTCGTCGGCGCCGGACAGCTCGGAGAAGTGGGAGCACCCCGGGGGCGGCGCGTC
GACGCACACCACTTTGACGCCGCGCTCCTCGGCCAGGTCCCTGACCTTGTCGACGTAGGCGGACATGGTG
ACGATGAGCTTCGCGCCGGAGGCCTTGACCTGCTTGGCGATCTCCTGCGGCGTGTAGAAGGGGTTGGCGG
TGGTGGACATGGCCCCGCGGAAGGAGGCGCCGAGGAAGGCGAAGACGAACTCCGGCGAGTTGGGGAGGAG
GATCATGATCACCTCCCGCTGCTGCACCCCCATCCGGTGCAGCCCGGCGGCCACCCTCCTCGCCGTCGTC
TCCACCTCGCCGTACGTGTACACCTCGCCGGTGCTGCCATTGATGAGACAAGGATTGTCCCGGTAAGCAC
CAATGTTCTGGAAACAATAATTGTGCAACGACATGTCGTTCTTGATCTCAATGTCCGGCAGCTTAGACCG
GTATACACATCGATCAGTAGCAATAGTGTCTACTACCATCTTCATCCTCGAGATGCAGTTCTCCTTCTTA
AAGTTAAACAAACGGCATATTCCACCAGCTATTTGTTAGTGAATAAAAGGTTGCCTGTAAAATTACAAAA
ACCTTACGCAGCGTCAAGCGGAATCGTGTCAATCATTGCGACAAATCAATCCTGTGCCTAAGCATTACGC
GACTGACTCGCCTCACTCTTCCTTTGGGCTTGAGACCACATGGGGTCGGCGCCCCGAATTTTAAAGGGCA
ATTACGATAAAAATGTGATTTTCATCACGATTTAGGTGCAGCCATTTCGTCGAGATCAAGTTTAGGACAA
AATTTTGCCAGTTGGTGTTAATGTTTTGTTAGAATCCGTAATCATGGTCATAGCTGTTTCCTGTGTGAAA
TTGTTATCCGCTCACAATTCCACACAACATACGAGCCGGAAGCATAAAGTGTAAAGCCTGGGGTGCCTAA
TGAGTGAGCTAACTCACATTAATTGCGTTGCGCTCACTGCCCGCTTTCCAGTCGGGAAACCTGTCGTGCC
AGCTGCATTAATGAATCGGCCAACGCGCGGGGAGAGGCGGTTTGCGTATTGGGCGCTCTTCCGCTTCCTC
GCTCACTGACTCGCTGCGCTCGGTCGTTCGGCTGCGGCGAGCGGTATCAGCTCACTCAAAGGCGGTAATA
CGGTTATCCACAGAATCAGGGGATAACGCAGGAAAGAACATGTGAGCAAAAGGCCAGCAAAAGGCCAGGA
ACCGTAAAAAGGCCGCGTTGCTGGCGTTTTTCCATAGGCTCCGCCCCCCTGACGAGCATCACAAAAATCG
ACGCTCAAGTCAGAGGTGGCGAAACCCGACAGGACTATAAAGATACCAGGCGTTTCCCCCTGGAAGCTCC
CTCGTGCGCTCTCCTGTTCCGACCCTGCCGCTTACCGGATACCTGTCCGCCTTTCTCCCTTCGGGAAGCG
TGGCGCTTTCTCATAGCTCACGCTGTAGGTATCTCAGTTCGGTGTAGGTCGTTCGCTCCAAGCTGGGCTG
TGTGCACGAACCCCCCGTTCAGCCCGACCGCTGCGCCTTATCCGGTAACTATCGTCTTGAGTCCAACCCG
GTAAGACACGACTTATCGCCACTGGCAGCAGCCACTGGTAACAGGATTAGCAGAGCGAGGTATGTAGGCG
GTGCTACAGAGTTCTTGAAGTGGTGGCCTAACTACGGCTACACTAGAAGAACAGTATTTGGTATCTGCGC
TCTGCTGAAGCCAGTTACCTTCGGAAAAAGAGTTGGTAGCTCTTGATCCGGCAAACAAACCACCGCTGGT
AGCGGTGGTTTTTTTGTTTGCAAGCAGCAGATTACGCGCAGAAAAAAAGGATCTCAAGAAGATCCTTTGA
TCTTTTCTACGGGGTCTGACGCTCAGTGGAACGAAAACTCACGTTAAGGGATTTTGGTCATGAGATTATC
AAAAAGGATCTTCACCTAGATCCTTTTAAATTAAAAATGAAGTTTTAAATCAATCTAAAGTATATATGAG
TAAACTTGGTCTGACAGTTACCAATGCTTAATCAGTGAGGCACCTATCTCAGCGATCTGTCTATTTCGTT
CATCCATAGTTGCCTGACTCCCCGTCGTGTAGATAACTACGATACGGGAGGGCTTACCATCTGGCCCCAG
TGCTGCAATGATACCGCGAGACCCACGCTCACCGGCTCCAGATTTATCAGCAATAAACCAGCCAGCCGGA
AGGGCCGAGCGCAGAAGTGGTCCTGCAACTTTATCCGCCTCCATCCAGTCTATTAATTGTTGCCGGGAAG
CTAGAGTAAGTAGTTCGCCAGTTAATAGTTTGCGCAACGTTGTTGCCATTGCTACAGGCATCGTGGTGTC
ACGCTCGTCGTTTGGTATGGCTTCATTCAGCTCCGGTTCCCAACGATCAAGGCGAGTTACATGATCCCCC
ATGTTGTGCAAAAAAGCGGTTAGCTCCTTCGGTCCTCCGATCGTTGTCAGAAGTAAGTTGGCCGCAGTGT
TATCACTCATGGTTATGGCAGCACTGCATAATTCTCTTACTGTCATGCCATCCGTAAGATGCTTTTCTGT
GACTGGTGAGTACTCAACCAAGTCATTCTGAGAATAGTGTATGCGGCGACCGAGTTGCTCTTGCCCGGCG
TCAATACGGGATAATACCGCGCCACATAGCAGAACTTTAAAAGTGCTCATCATTGGAAAACGTTCTTCGG
GGCGAAAACTCTCAAGGATCTTACCGCTGTTGAGATCCAGTTCGATGTAACCCACTCGTGCACCCAACTG
ATCTTCAGCATCTTTTACTTTCACCAGCGTTTCTGGGTGAGCAAAAACAGGAAGGCAAAATGCCGCAAAA
AAGGGAATAAGGGCGACACGGAAATGTTGAATACTCATACTCTTCCTTTTTCAATATTATTGAAGCATTT
ATCAGGGTTATTGTCTCATGAGCGGATACATATTTGAATGTATTTAGAAAAATAAACAAATAGGGGTTCC
GCGCACATTTCCCCGAAAAGTGCCACCTGACGTCTAAGAAACCATTATTATCATGACATTAACCTATAAA
AATAGGCGTATCACGAGGCCCTTTCGTC
Features (pLannotate 1.2.2; 16 found; start..end, strand, type, name):
    137..236     +  misc_feature   bom (fragment): basis of mobility region from pBR322
    242..396     -  CDS            lacZα (fragment): LacZα fragment of β-galactosidase; lacZ fragment
    543..565     -  RBS            RBS: efficient ribosome binding site from bacteriophage T7 gene 10 (Olins and Rangwala, 1989)
    609..1769    -  CDS            CHS1: CHS1_ORYSI - Also known as CHS. Experimental evidence at protein level: Swiss-Prot protein existence level 1. The primary product of this enzyme is 4,2',4',6'- tetrahydroxychalcone (also termed naringenin-chalcone or chalcone) which can under specific conditions spontaneously isomerize into naringenin. From Oryza sativa subsp. indica (Rice).
   1790..1812    -  RBS            RBS: efficient ribosome binding site from bacteriophage T7 gene 10 (Olins and Rangwala, 1989)
   1844..3469    -  CDS            4CL2: 4CL2_TOBAC - Experimental evidence at protein level: Swiss-Prot protein existence level 1. From Nicotiana tabacum (Common tobacco).
   3490..3512    -  RBS            RBS: efficient ribosome binding site from bacteriophage T7 gene 10 (Olins and Rangwala, 1989)
   3812..3831    -  CDS            lacZα (fragment): LacZα fragment of β-galactosidase; lacZ fragment
   3851..3867    -  protein_bind   lac operator: The lac repressor binds to the lac operator to inhibit transcription in E. coli. This inhibition can be relieved by adding lactose or isopropyl-β-D-thiogalactopyranoside (IPTG). lac repressor encoded by lacI
   3875..3905    -  promoter       lac promoter: promoter for the E. coli lac operon
   3920..3941    -  protein_bind   CAP binding site: CAP binding activates transcription in the presence of cAMP. E. coli catabolite activator protein
   3954..4046    -  CDS            lacI (fragment): lac repressor; lacI; The lac repressor binds to the lac operator to inhibit transcription in E. coli. This inhibition can be relieved by adding lactose or isopropyl-β-D-thiogalactopyranoside (IPTG).
   4229..4817    -  rep_origin     ori: high-copy-number ColE1/pMB1/pBR322/pUC origin of replication
   4988..5848    -  CDS            AmpR: β-lactamase; bla; confers resistance to ampicillin, carbenicillin, and related antibiotics
   5849..5953    -  promoter       AmpR promoter: bla
   6048..35      +  CDS            rop (fragment) (across the origin): Rop protein, which maintains plasmids at low copy number; rop
