[The description below was written by a language model from this plasmid's Addgene catalogue record and pLannotate feature annotations shown in this document.]
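Description:
pJKW1658 is a 6,048 bp bacterial expression plasmid built on the pJKW1565 backbone for co-expressing two enzymes from kava (Piper methysticum) in E. coli: Pm4CL1 and PmSPS2. It replicates from a high-copy ColE1/pUC-type origin and is selected with ampicillin through the AmpR (β-lactamase) gene and its own promoter. The backbone also carries pUC/pBR322-derived remnants, including fragments of bom, rop, lacI and lacZα, none of which appear intact.

The two coding sequences lie in tandem on the same strand. The automated annotation labels them by their closest homologues. The roughly 1.6 kb ORF matching tobacco 4-coumarate-CoA ligase (4CL2) corresponds to Pm4CL1. The roughly 1.2 kb ORF matching rice chalcone synthase (CHS1) corresponds to PmSPS2, indicating a chalcone-synthase-like type III polyketide synthase. Each ORF is preceded by a phage T7 gene 10 ribosome binding site, and a third copy of this RBS lies downstream of the second ORF, next to a lacZα fragment. This layout suggests an operon-like arrangement with separate translation initiation for each gene.

The catalogue lists pGAP as the promoter for both inserts, but the feature table does not annotate it. What it does detect upstream of the cassette is a lac promoter with its operator and CAP binding site, followed by an unannotated stretch of about 300 bp before the first RBS, where pGAP may lie. No tags or terminators are annotated.

In a pairing like this, a CoA ligase would be expected to activate hydroxycinnamic acids to CoA thioesters for extension by the polyketide synthase. The plasmid was deposited with a study of kavalactone biosynthesis in kava, consistent with reconstituting these steps in E. coli.
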