Addgene plasmid #119179: pJKW1658
Purpose: E.coli expression plasmid for Pm4CL1 and PmSPS2
Depositing lab: Jing-Ke Weng. Depositing organization: Whitehead Institute for Biomedical Research. Publication: The biosynthetic origin of psychoactive kavalactones in kava. Pluskal T, Torrens-Spence MP, Fallon TR, De Abreu A, Shi CH, Weng JK. Nat Plants. 2019 Jul 22. pii: 10.1038/s41477-019-0474-0. doi: 10.1038/s41477-019-0474-0. PubMed 31332312.
Backbone
  Vector backbone: pJKW1565
  Backbone size w/o insert (bp): 3233
  Total vector size (bp): 6048
  Vector type: Bacterial Expression
Growth in bacteria
  Bacterial resistance: Ampicillin, 100 μg/mL
  Growth temperature: 37°C
  Growth strain: DH5alpha
  Copy number: High Copy
Gene/Insert 1
  Gene/Insert name: Pm4CL1
  Species: Piper methysticum
  Insert size (bp): 1638
  GenBank ID: MK058492
  Promoter: pGAP
  Cloning method: Gibson Cloning
  Sequencing primers: 5′ CCGCTTGACGCTGCGTAAG
Gene/Insert 2
  Gene/Insert name: PmSPS2
  Species: Piper methysticum
  Insert size (bp): 1185
  GenBank ID: MK058494
  Promoter: pGAP
  Cloning method: Gateway Cloning
  Sequencing primers: 5′ TTTTGAGGAAGGATTTGAG
Terms and licenses: Academic/Nonprofit Terms; Industry Terms: Not Available to Industry
How to cite: pJKW1658 was a gift from Jing-Ke Weng (Addgene plasmid # 119179 ; http://n2t.net/addgene:119179 ; RRID:Addgene_119179)
